Addgene plasmid #82334: pGAPTrap-Clover-Muro
Purpose: Vector targeting the Clover gene to the GAPDH locus of human cells. Clover is expressed from a 2A sequence at the C terminus of GAPDH. Puromycin resistance is encoded by the Muro gene.
Depositing lab: Ed Stanley. Depositing organization: Murdoch Children's Research Institute. Publication: GAPTrap: A Simple Expression System for Pluripotent Stem Cells and Their Derivatives. Kao T, Labonne T, Niclis JC, Chaurasia R, Lokmic Z, Qian E, Bruveris FF, Howden SE, Motazedian A, Schiesser JV, Costa M, Sourris K, Ng E, Anderson D, Giudice A, Farlie P, Cheung M, Lamande SR, Penington AJ, Parish CL, Thomson LH, Rafii A, Elliott DA, Elefanty AG, Stanley EG. Stem Cell Reports. 2016 Sep 1. pii: S2213-6711(16)30139-4. doi: 10.1016/j.stemcr.2016.07.015. PubMed 27594589.
Backbone
  Vector backbone: pGAPTrap
  Vector type: Mammalian Expression, Synthetic Biology
  Selectable markers: Puromycin
Growth in bacteria
  Bacterial resistance: Ampicillin, 100 μg/mL
  Growth temperature: 37°C
  Growth strain: NEB Stable
  Copy number: High Copy
Gene/Insert
  Gene/Insert name: Clover-T2AMuro
  Species: Synthetic
  Insert size (bp): 1406
  Cloning method: Restriction Enzyme; 5′ cloning site Asc1 (destroyed during cloning); 3′ cloning site Cla1 (not destroyed)
  Sequencing primers: 5′ caacagggtggtggacctcatg; 3′ cctcttcaaggggtctacatgg
Terms and licenses: Academic/Nonprofit Terms; Industry Terms: Not Available to Industry
How to cite: pGAPTrap-Clover-Muro was a gift from Ed Stanley (Addgene plasmid # 82334 ; http://n2t.net/addgene:82334 ; RRID:Addgene_82334)
