[The description below was written by a language model from this plasmid's Addgene catalogue record and pLannotate feature annotations shown in this document.]
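Description:
pGAPTrap-Clover-Muro is a gene-targeting (knock-in) vector built on the pGAPTrap backbone and designed to insert a Clover fluorescent reporter into the GAPDH locus of human cells. The associated work concerns pluripotent stem cells and their derivatives. It is a 12.3 kb high-copy plasmid propagated in E. coli through a ColE1/pUC-type origin with ampicillin selection (AmpR under its own bla promoter). It also retains typical cloning-vector remnants: an f1 origin, lac promoter/operator and lacZα fragments, and flanking T3 and T7 promoters.

The payload sits between two stretches of human genomic sequence that appear to serve as homology arms. The upstream stretch is annotated as a GAPDH coding region, matched by the annotation tool to a non-human orthologue. The downstream region carries fragmentary hits to IFFO1 and other human sequences, consistent with DNA flanking GAPDH rather than functional genes. Directly after the GAPDH coding sequence lies the roughly 1.4 kb synthetic Clover-T2A-Muro insert, which consists of the green/yellow fluorescent protein Clover followed by the "Muro" puromycin-resistance gene. The feature table identifies Muro as puromycin N-acetyltransferase (pac), and the cassette is terminated by a bGH polyadenylation signal.

According to the record, Clover is linked to the C terminus of GAPDH by a 2A sequence. The insert name indicates a T2A between Clover and Muro, though the 2A elements are not individually annotated. No mammalian promoter drives the cassette. Expression of both reporter and resistance marker therefore depends on correct integration downstream of the endogenous, constitutively active GAPDH promoter, with 2A-mediated ribosomal skipping releasing separate proteins. Puromycin selection should thus enrich for targeted cells showing stable, broadly expressed Clover fluorescence.
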