Features (pLannotate 1.2.2; 21 found; start..end, strand, type, name):
     24..128     +  promoter       AmpR promoter: bla
    129..989     +  CDS            AmpR: β-lactamase; bla; confers resistance to ampicillin, carbenicillin, and related antibiotics
   1160..1748    +  rep_origin     ori: high-copy-number ColE1/pMB1/pBR322/pUC origin of replication
   1931..2023    +  CDS            lacI (fragment): lac repressor; lacI; The lac repressor binds to the lac operator to inhibit transcription in E. coli. This inhibition can be relieved by adding lactose or isopropyl-β-D-thiogalactopyranoside (IPTG).
   2036..2057    +  protein_bind   CAP binding site: CAP binding activates transcription in the presence of cAMP. E. coli catabolite activator protein
   2072..2102    +  promoter       lac promoter: promoter for the E. coli lac operon
   2106..2128    +  protein_bind   lac operator (fragment): The lac repressor binds to the lac operator to inhibit transcription in E. coli. This inhibition can be relieved by adding lactose or isopropyl-β-D-thiogalactopyranoside (IPTG). lac repressor encoded by lacI
   2171..2189    +  promoter       T3 promoter: promoter for bacteriophage T3 RNA polymerase
   3878..5383    +  CDS            G3P_JACOR: Experimental evidence at protein level: Swiss-Prot protein existence level 1. Has both glyceraldehyde-3-phosphate dehydrogenase and nitrosylase activities, thereby playing a role in glycolysis and nuclear functions, respectively. Glyceraldehyde-3-phosphate dehydrogenase is a key enzyme in glycolysis that catalyzes the first step of the pathway by converting D-glyceraldehyde 3-phosphate (G3P) into 3-phospho-D-glyceroyl phosphate (By similarity). Modulates the organization and assembly of the cytoskeleton. Facilitates the CHP1- dependent microtubule and membrane associations through its ability
   5635..6351    +  CDS            Clover: Clover is a basic (constitutively fluorescent) green/yellow fluorescent protein published in 2012, derived from Aequorea victoria. It is reported to be a rapidly-maturing weak dimer with high acid sensitivity.
   6442..7038    +  CDS            pac: PUAC_STRAD - Protein predicted: Swiss-Prot protein existence level 4. Detoxification of puromycin. From Streptomyces alboniger.
   7057..7281    +  polyA_signal   bGH poly(A) signal: bovine growth hormone polyadenylation signal
   7285..7306    +  promoter       SV40 promoter (fragment): SV40 enhancer and early promoter
   8344..8595    -  CDS            GVQW1 (fragment): GVQW1_HUMAN - Also known as TIGD1L2. Experimental evidence at transcript level: Swiss-Prot protein existence level 2. From Homo sapiens (Human).
   9643..9747    -  CDS            IFFO1 (fragment): IFFO1_HUMAN - Also known as IFFO. Experimental evidence at protein level: Swiss-Prot protein existence level 1. Nuclear matrix protein involved in the immobilization of broken DNA ends and the suppression of chromosome translocation during DNA double-strand breaks (DSBs) (PubMed:31548606). Interacts with the nuclear lamina component LMNA, resulting in the formation of a nucleoskeleton that relocalizes to the DSB sites in a XRCC4-dependent manner and promotes the immobilization of the broken ends, thereby preventing chromosome translocation (PubMed:31548606). Acts as a scaffold that allows the
   9953..10027   -  CDS            GVQW1 (fragment): GVQW1_HUMAN - Also known as TIGD1L2. Experimental evidence at transcript level: Swiss-Prot protein existence level 2. From Homo sapiens (Human).
  10029..10121   -  CDS            C9orf85 (fragment): CI085_HUMAN - Experimental evidence at protein level: Swiss-Prot protein existence level 1. From Homo sapiens (Human).
  10593..10802   -  CDS            IFFO1 (fragment): IFFO1_HUMAN - Also known as IFFO. Experimental evidence at protein level: Swiss-Prot protein existence level 1. Nuclear matrix protein involved in the immobilization of broken DNA ends and the suppression of chromosome translocation during DNA double-strand breaks (DSBs) (PubMed:31548606). Interacts with the nuclear lamina component LMNA, resulting in the formation of a nucleoskeleton that relocalizes to the DSB sites in a XRCC4-dependent manner and promotes the immobilization of the broken ends, thereby preventing chromosome translocation (PubMed:31548606). Acts as a scaffold that allows the
  11627..11645   -  promoter       T7 promoter: promoter for bacteriophage T7 RNA polymerase
  11653..11808   +  CDS            lacZα (fragment): LacZα fragment of β-galactosidase; lacZ fragment
  11839..12267   -  rep_origin     f1 ori (sequence partly withheld): f1 bacteriophage origin of replication; arrow indicates direction of (+) strand synthesis
>Addgene plasmid #82334 | pGAPTrap-Clover-Muro | depositor full sequence | sequence record 156570 | Complete plasmid
GTGGCACTTTTCGGGGAAATGTGCGCGGAACCCCTATTTGTTTATTTTTCTAAATACATTCAAATATGTA
TCCGCTCATGAGACAATAACCCTGATAAATGCTTCAATAATATTGAAAAAGGAAGAGTATGAGTATTCAA
CATTTCCGTGTCGCCCTTATTCCCTTTTTTGCGGCATTTTGCCTTCCTGTTTTTGCTCACCCAGAAACGC
TGGTGAAAGTAAAAGATGCTGAAGATCAGTTGGGTGCACGAGTGGGTTACATCGAACTGGATCTCAACAG
CGGTAAGATCCTTGAGAGTTTTCGCCCCGAAGAACGTTTTCCAATGATGAGCACTTTTAAAGTTCTGCTA
TGTGGCGCGGTATTATCCCGTATTGACGCCGGGCAAGAGCAACTCGGTCGCCGCATACACTATTCTCAGA
ATGACTTGGTTGAGTACTCACCAGTCACAGAAAAGCATCTTACGGATGGCATGACAGTAAGAGAATTATG
CAGTGCTGCCATAACCATGAGTGATAACACTGCGGCCAACTTACTTCTGACAACGATCGGAGGACCGAAG
GAGCTAACCGCTTTTTTGCACAACATGGGGGATCATGTAACTCGCCTTGATCGTTGGGAACCGGAGCTGA
ATGAAGCCATACCAAACGACGAGCGTGACACCACGATGCCTGTAGCAATGGCAACAACGTTGCGCAAACT
ATTAACTGGCGAACTACTTACTCTAGCTTCCCGGCAACAATTAATAGACTGGATGGAGGCGGATAAAGTT
GCAGGACCACTTCTGCGCTCGGCCCTTCCGGCTGGCTGGTTTATTGCTGATAAATCTGGAGCCGGTGAGC
GTGGGTCTCGCGGTATCATTGCAGCACTGGGGCCAGATGGTAAGCCCTCCCGTATCGTAGTTATCTACAC
GACGGGGAGTCAGGCAACTATGGATGAACGAAATAGACAGATCGCTGAGATAGGTGCCTCACTGATTAAG
CATTGGTAACTGTCAGACCAAGTTTACTCATATATACTTTAGATTGATTTAAAACTTCATTTTTAATTTA
AAAGGATCTAGGTGAAGATCCTTTTTGATAATCTCATGACCAAAATCCCTTAACGTGAGTTTTCGTTCCA
CTGAGCGTCAGACCCCGTAGAAAAGATCAAAGGATCTTCTTGAGATCCTTTTTTTCTGCGCGTAATCTGC
TGCTTGCAAACAAAAAAACCACCGCTACCAGCGGTGGTTTGTTTGCCGGATCAAGAGCTACCAACTCTTT
TTCCGAAGGTAACTGGCTTCAGCAGAGCGCAGATACCAAATACTGTCCTTCTAGTGTAGCCGTAGTTAGG
CCACCACTTCAAGAACTCTGTAGCACCGCCTACATACCTCGCTCTGCTAATCCTGTTACCAGTGGCTGCT
GCCAGTGGCGATAAGTCGTGTCTTACCGGGTTGGACTCAAGACGATAGTTACCGGATAAGGCGCAGCGGT
CGGGCTGAACGGGGGGTTCGTGCACACAGCCCAGCTTGGAGCGAACGACCTACACCGAACTGAGATACCT
ACAGCGTGAGCTATGAGAAAGCGCCACGCTTCCCGAAGGGAGAAAGGCGGACAGGTATCCGGTAAGCGGC
AGGGTCGGAACAGGAGAGCGCACGAGGGAGCTTCCAGGGGGAAACGCCTGGTATCTTTATAGTCCTGTCG
GGTTTCGCCACCTCTGACTTGAGCGTCGATTTTTGTGATGCTCGTCAGGGGGGCGGAGCCTATGGAAAAA
CGCCAGCAACGCGGCCTTTTTACGGTTCCTGGCCTTTTGCTGGCCTTTTGCTCACATGTTCTTTCCTGCG
TTATCCCCTGATTCTGTGGATAACCGTATTACCGCCTTTGAGTGAGCTGATACCGCTCGCCGCAGCCGAA
CGACCGAGCGCAGCGAGTCAGTGAGCGAGGAAGCGGAAGAGCGCCCAATACGCAAACCGCCTCTCCCCGC
GCGTTGGCCGATTCATTAATGCAGCTGGCACGACAGGTTTCCCGACTGGAAAGCGGGCAGTGAGCGCAAC
GCAATTAATGTGAGTTAGCTCACTCATTAGGCACCCCAGGCTTTACACTTTATGCTTCCGGCTCGTATGT
TGTGTGGAATTGTGAGCGGATAACAATTTCACACAGGAAACAGCTATGACCATGATTACGCCAAGCGCGC
AATTAACCCTCACTAAAGGGAACAAAAGCTGGTACGTTAATTAAAATGGGGAAGGTGAAGGTCGGAGTCA
ACGGGTGAGTTCGCGGGTGGCTGGGGGGCCCTGGGCTGCGACCGCCCCCGAACCGCGTCTACGAGCCTTG
CGGGCTCCGGGTCTTTGCAGTCGTATGGGGGCAGGGTAGCTGTTCCCCGCAAGGAGAGCTCAAGGTCAGC
GCTCGGACCTGGCGGAGCCCCGCACCCAGGCTGTGGCGCCCTGTGCAGCTCCGCCCTTGCGGCGCCATCT
GCCCGGAGCCTCCTTCCCCTAGTCCCCAGAAACAGGAGGTCCCTACTCCCGCCCGAGATCCCGACCCGGA
CCCCTAGGTGGGGGACGCTTTCTTTCCTTTCGCGCTCTGCGGGGTCACGTGTCGCAGAGGAGCCCCTCCC
CCACGGCCTCCGGCACCGCAGGCCCCGGGATGCTAGTGCGCAGCGGGTGCATCCCTGTCCGGATGCTGCG
CCTGCGGTAGAGCGGCCGCCATGTTGCAACCGGGAAGGAAATGAATGGGCAGCCGTTAGGAAAGCCTGCC
GGTGACTAACCCTGCGCTCCTGCCTCGATGGGTGGAGTCGCGTGTGGCGGGGAAGTCAGGTGGAGCGAGG
CTAGCTGGCCCGATTTCTCCTCCGGGTGATGCTTTTCCTAGATTATTCTCTGGTAAATCAAAGAAGTGGG
TTTATGGAGGTCCTCTTGTGTCCCCTCCCCGCAGAGGTGTGGTGGCTGTGGCATGGTGCCAAGCCGGGAG
AAGCTGAGTCATGGGTAGTTGGAAAAGGACATTTCCACCGCAAAATGGCCCCTCTGGTGGTGGCCCCTTC
CTGCAGCGCCGGCTCACCTCACGGCCCCGCCCTTCCCCTGCCAGCCTAGCGTTGACCCGACCCCAAAGGC
CAGGCTGTAAATGTCACCGGGAGGATTGGGTGTCTGGGCGCCTCGGGGAACCTGCCCTTCTCCCCATTCC
GTCTTCCGGAAACCAGATCTCCCACCGCACCCTGGTCTGAGGTTAAATATAGCTGCTGACCTTTCTGTAG
CTGGGGGCCTGGGCTGGGGCTCTCTCCCATCCCTTCTCCCCACACACATGCACTTACCTGTGCTCCCACT
CCTGATTTCTGGAAAAGAGCTAGGAAGGACAGGCAACTTGGCAAATCAAAGCCCTGGGACTAGGGGGTTA
AAATACAGCTTCCCCTCTTCCCACCCGCCCCAGTCTCTGTCCCTTTTGTAGGAGGGACTTAGAGAAGGGG
TGGGCTTGCCCTGTCCAGTTAATTTCTGACCTTTACTCCTGCCCTTTGAGTTTGATGATGCTGAGTGTAC
AAGCGTTTTCTCCCTAAAGGGTGCAGCTGAGCTAGGCAGCAGCAAGCATTCCTGGGGTGGCATAGTGGGG
TGGTGAATACCATGTACAAAGCTTGTGCCCAGACTGTGGGTGGCAGTGCCCCACATGGCCGCTTCTCCTG
GAAGGGCTTCGTATGACTGGGGGTGTTGGGCAGCCCTGGAGCCTTCAGTTGCAGCCATGCCTTAAGCCAG
GCCAGCCTGGCAGGGAAGCTCAAGGGAGATAAAATTCAACCTCTTGGGCCCTCCTGGGGGTAAGGAGATG
CTGCATTCGCCCTCTTAATGGGGAGGTGGCCTAGGGCTGCTCACATATTCTGGAGGAGCCTCCCCTCCTC
ATGCCTTCTTGCCTCTTGTCTCTTAGATTTGGTCGTATTGGGCGCCTGGTCACCAGGGCTGCTTTTAACT
CTGGTAAAGTGGATATTGTTGCCATCAATGACCCCTTCATTGACCTCAACTACATGGTGAGTGCTACATG
GTGAGCCCCAAAGCTGGTGTGGGAGGAGCCACCTGGCTGATGGGCAGCCCCTTCATACCCTCACGTATTC
CCCCAGGTTTACATGTTCCAATATGATTCCACCCATGGCAAATTCCATGGCACCGTCAAGGCTGAGAACG
GGAAGCTTGTCATCAATGGAAATCCCATCACCATCTTCCAGGAGTGAGTGGAAGACAGAATGGAAGAAAT
GTGCTTTGGGGAGGCAACTAGGATGGTGTGGCTCCCTTGGGTATATGGTAACCTTGTGTCCCTCAATATG
GTCCTGTCCCCATCTCCCCCCCACCCCCATAGGCGAGATCCCTCCAAAATCAAGTGGGGCGATGCTGGCG
CTGAGTACGTCGTGGAGTCCACTGGCGTCTTCACCACCATGGAGAAGGCTGGGGTGAGTGCAGGAGGGCC
CGCGGGAGGGGAAGCTGACTCAGCCCTGCAAAGGCAGGACCCGGGTTCATAACTGTCTGCTTCTCTGCTG
TAGGCTCATTTGCAGGGGGGAGCCAAAAGGGTCATCATCTCTGCCCCCTCTGCTGATGCCCCCATGTTCG
TCATGGGTGTGAACCATGAGAAGTATGACAACAGCCTCAAGATCATCAGGTGAGGAAGGCAGGGCCCGTG
GAGAAGCGGCCAGCCTGGCACCCTATGGACACGCTCCCCTGACTTGCGCCCCGCTCCCTCTTTCTTTGCA
GCAATGCCTCCTGCACCACCAACTGCTTAGCACCCCTGGCCAAGGTCATCCATGACAACTTTGGTATCGT
GGAAGGACTCATGGTATGAGAGCTGGGGAATGGGACTGAGGCTCCCACCTTTCTCATCCAAGACTGGCTC
CTCCCTGCCGGGGCTGCGTGCAACCCTGGGGTTGGGGGTTCTGGGGACTGGCTTTCCCATAATTTCCTTT
CAAGGTGGGGAGGGAGGTAGAGGGGTGATGTGGGGAGTACGCTGCAGGGCCTCACTCCTTTTGCAGACCA
CAGTCCATGCCATCACTGCCACCCAGAAGACTGTGGATGGCCCCTCCGGGAAACTGTGGCGTGATGGCCG
CGGGGCTCTCCAGAACATCATCCCTGCCTCTACTGGCGCTGCCAAGGCTGTGGGCAAGGTCATCCCTGAG
CTGAACGGGAAGCTCACTGGCATGGCCTTCCGTGTCCCCACTGCCAACGTGTCAGTGGTGGACCTGACCT
GCCGTCTAGAAAAACCTGCCAAATATGATGACATCAAGAAGGTGGTGAAGCAGGCGTCGGAGGGCCCCCT
CAAGGGCATCCTGGGCTACACTGAGCACCAGGTGGTCTCCTCTGACTTCAACAGCGACACCCACTCCTCC
ACCTTTGACGCTGGGGCTGGCATTGCCCTCAACGACCACTTTGTCAAGCTCATTTCCTGGTATGTGGCTG
GGGCCAGAGACTGGCTCTTAAAAAGTGCAGGGTCTGGCGCCCTCTGGTGGCTGGCTCAGAAAAAGGGCCC
TGACAACTCTTTTCATCTTCTAGGTATGACAACGAATTTGGCTACAGCAACAGGGTGGTGGACCTCATGG
CCCACATGGCCTCCAAGGAGGGAATGGCGCGTGGCGGCGGGTCCGGAGGAGAGGGCAGAGGAAGTCTTCT
AACATGCGGTGACGTGGAGGAGAATCCTGGCCCGATGGTGAGCAAGGGCGAGGAGCTGTTCACCGGGGTG
GTGCCCATCCTGGTCGAGCTGGACGGCGACGTAAACGGCCACAAGTTCAGCGTCCGCGGCGAGGGCGAGG
GCGATGCCACCAACGGCAAGCTGACCCTGAAGTTCATCTGCACCACCGGCAAGCTGCCCGTGCCCTGGCC
CACCCTCGTGACCACCTTCGGCTACGGCGTGGCCTGCTTCAGCCGCTACCCCGACCACATGAAGCAGCAC
GACTTCTTCAAGTCCGCCATGCCCGAAGGCTACGTCCAGGAGCGCACCATCTCTTTCAAGGACGACGGTA
CCTACAAGACCCGCGCCGAGGTGAAGTTCGAGGGCGACACCCTGGTGAACCGCATCGAGCTGAAGGGCAT
CGACTTCAAGGAGGACGGCAACATCCTGGGGCACAAGCTGGAGTACAACTTCAACAGCCACAACGTCTAT
ATCACGGCCGACAAGCAGAAGAACGGCATCAAGGCTAACTTCAAGATCCGCCACAACGTTGAGGACGGCA
GCGTGCAGCTCGCCGACCACTACCAGCAGAACACCCCCATCGGCGACGGCCCCGTGCTGCTGCCCGACAA
CCACTACCTGAGCCATCAGTCCGCCCTGAGCAAAGACCCCAACGAGAAGCGCGATCACATGGTCCTGCTG
GAGTTCGTGACCGCCGCCGGGATTACACATGGCATGGACGAGCTGTACAAGGAAGGGGGCGGCTCTGGCG
GGGAGGGAAGAGGAAGTCTTCTAACATGCGGTGACGTGGAGGAAAACCCCGGGCCCATCGAAATGGCAAG
ACTGACCGAATACAAGCCTACCGTGAGACTGGCAACAAGAGATGATGTCCCAAGAGCCGTGCGAACCCTG
GCAGCAGCATTCGCAGACTACCCAGCCACAAGACACACTGTGGACCCCGATAGGCATATCGAGAGAGTGA
CCGAGCTGCAGGAACTGTTTCTGACACGGGTGGGCCTGGATATTGGAAAGGTCTGGGTGGCAGATGATGG
GGCTGCTGTGGCCGTCTGGACAACCCCAGAGTCTGTGGAAGCTGGAGCTGTCTTCGCTGAGATCGGCCCT
CGAATGGCAGAACTGTCTGGCTCCAGGCTGGCAGCACAGCAGCAGATGGAGGGACTGCTGGCACCACACA
GACCTAAGGAACCAGCTTGGTTCCTGGCAACTGTGGGGGTCTCTCCCGACCATCAGGGCAAAGGACTGGG
GAGTGCCGTGGTCCTGCCTGGAGTGGAGGCTGCAGAAAGAGCTGGAGTCCCAGCTTTTCTGGAGACATCT
GCCCCCCGGAACCTGCCTTTCTATGAACGCCTGGGCTTTACTGTGACCGCTGACGTGGAGGTGCCCGAAG
GCCCCCGAACTTGGTGCATGACCCGAAAGCCAGGAGCATAACCTGATCAGCCTCGACTGTGCCTTCTAGT
TGCCAGCCATCTGTTGTTTGCCCCTCCCCCGTGCCTTCCTTGACCCTGGAAGGTGCCACTCCCACTGTCC
TTTCCTAATAAAATGAGGAAATTGCATCGCATTGTCTGAGTAGGTGTCATTCTATTCTGGGGGGTGGGGT
GGGGCAGGACAGCAAGGGGGAGGATTGGGAAGACAATAGCAGGCATGCTGGGGATGCGGTGGGCTCTATG
GCTTCTGAGGCGGAAAGAACCAGCTGGGGCTCGATGGCGCGTTCCTCGAGAGATCTATCGATAAGCTTAG
ATCGAGCACAAGAGGAAGAGAGAGACCCTCACTGCTGGGGAGTCCCTGCCACACTCAGTCCCCCACCACA
CTGAATCTCCCCTCCTCACAGTTGCCATGTAGACCCCTTGAAGAGGGGAGGGGCCTAGGGAGCCGCACCT
TGTCATGTACCATCAATAAAGTACCCTGTGCTCAACCAGTTACTTGTCCTGTCTTATTCTAGGGTCTGGG
GCAGAGGGGAGGGAAGCTGGGCTTGTGTCAAGGTGAGACATTCTTGCTGGGGAGGGACCTGGTATGTTCT
CCTCAGACTGAGGGTAGGGCCTCCAAACAGCCTTGCTTGCTTCGAGAACCATTTGCTTCCCGCTCAGACG
TCTTGAGTGCTACAGGAAGCTGGCACCACTACTTCAGAGAACAAGGCCTTTTCCTCTCCTCGCTCCAGTC
CTAGGCTATCTGCTGTTGGCCAAACATGGAAGAAGCTATTCTGTGGGCAGCCCCAGGGAGGCTGACAGGT
GGAGGAAGTCAGGGCTCGCACTGGGCTCTGACGCTGACTGGTTAGTGGAGCTCAGCCTGGAGCTGAGCTG
CAGCGGGCAATTCCAGCTTGGCCTCCGCAGCTGTGAGGTCTTGAGCACGTGCTCTATTGCTTTCTGTGCC
CTCGTGTCTTATCTGAGGACATCGTGGCCAGCCCCTAAGGTCTTCAAGCAGGATTCATCTAGGTAAACCA
AGTACCTAAAACCATGCCCAAGGCGGTAAGGACTATATAATGTTTAAAAATCGGTAAAAATGCCCACCTC
GCATAGTTTTGAGGAAGATGAACTGAGATGTGTCAGGGTGACTTATTTCCATCATCGTCCTTAGGGGAAC
TTGGGTAGGGGCAAGGCGTGTAGCTGGGACCTAGGTCCAGACCCCTGGCTCTGCCACTGAACGGCTCAGT
TGCTTTGGGCAGTTACTCCCGGGCCTCACTTTGCACGTGTGCTTACCTAGTGGAGACAAAAGTACATACC
TCGGTAGAGCGCGCACGCCTGTAACCCCAGCACTTTGGGAGGCCAAGGTGGGTGTATCACCTGAGGTCAG
GAGTTTGAGACCAGCCTGGCCAACATGGTGAAACTCCGTCTCTACTAAAATTACAAAAATCAGCCAGGCT
TCATGGCACATGCCTATAGTCCCAGCTACAGGCATGCTGAAGCAGGAGAATCGCTTGCACCCCGGAGGCA
GAGGCTGCAGTGAGCTGAGACCACACCACTGCACTCCAGCCTAGGCAACAGAGTATGAGACTCCATCTCA
AAAAAAAAAAAAGTACCTACCTCAGAGTTCAAACTAGTGAATATTAGGAAGTGCTTGAGACAGTGACACC
AAAGTGCACAATAAATACTCGCCAGTTTCATTATTATTAAAGAATCCATTTGAATGTCAGCTCAACACAG
CCTCCTATACCGAGGCATTGTGAACCGCATCTCCCCAGCTTCTCCAGGCTTTTCCAAGAATCAGGGACAC
TGTAGCCTGTTGGTCTCAGTGTATGACAGACACGGAGGAAGCACATCTTTAGCTGATACTTAAACAGAGA
CCCTGAGCGCACATACACCCGCGCACACATGCATGGAGCTTCACCTTCTCTGTCATTCTGCAGTGACCAG
GAGAGCAAGAGCTCCCACCTCCCTTCAAAACACTGTGCCCATCCCGGGCACTAAGGCCTCTTTAAAGCAC
GGCACCTCCACGAGGGAGGGCCACAGCCACATACACTCCACCTGGCAGGTGGACAGCGTGAGCACGTGGA
CCATAGCAGGGACAAGGTGCCCCGGCCAGCCCCAACGCCCTCTGCCGCTGACAGGGACAGAAGCCCTCTC
CAGCTGCGTGTGCTGCAGAGGCCATGCGTAGCCTCCAGCTGCATTCTATTCCACTCCAGTGCCTGGGCCA
GTTAGCACCAGTGTGGAAGACAGTGAGCTGGCTCCGGACAACAGGGATGGAGGAAAGGTCCCACATTCAC
ATTCCTGATACGTGGACAAGGTGAGGGGCCGCAATCGCTCTGGCAGCATTTTAAAGATGGGGAAGTAGCA
GACACCCACGCGTGAAGGCAGGAGAGCCCCAACTGTGGTGGAAATGGCCCCAGAATGGTAGGGCCAAGCC
TAGCTCCAGACACCCCAGAGCCCTGGAGAAGCCAAGACTGAGGGAGAAAGCCTGAGGGAGGAGCGCCCCA
GTCCCCAGGGACCGGCCTGGTGCAGAGCTGCAGCTGATGTTCCCCTCTGTGCAGCCCCACCCTCTGCCTC
GCTGAGCTCCCTGCTGCGAGGGCCTCGGGTGCAAGGGGGAGGCAGGTCTCTATCTCATGGAGCTGTCAGA
TGAGACATCGCGATCGGAGTCCTCAGCCTCGCTTGGCGGCGGCGGCGGGTCGCTAAGCGGGACCGCAGTG
AAAGCAGGAGACTTTCTAGAAAAAAACACCAGTTGTCAACCTTGGGGCAGGCAGGAATCCTGAAGACGGA
CGGCACTCCTCCTCCTGCTGCCTCACCCTCTGGCAGCCCGTGAGAAGTACCGGAAGCGAGGGCGGGGCCG
CGGGATGGCGAGGGAGCGGCAGGGACTGAACTCTCTCCAAACCCACCCTGACAGGGAAATGGGCCCCGCC
TGTGTCTTGGGAACTCAGAGGCTGAGGTCAGGCATGATGGCTCACGCCTGTAATTCCAGCACTTTGGGAG
GCAGAGGCGGGTGGATCACGACGTCAGGAGTTCAAGGCAAGCCTGGCCAACATGGTGAAACCCCATCTCT
ACTAAAAATGCAAAAATTAGCCAGGTGTGGTGGCGGGCGCCTTGGAGGCTGAGGCAAGATAATCACTTGA
ACCTGGGAGGCGGAGGTTGTAGTGAGCCAAAAAAAAAAAAAAAAGAAATAGCTGAAGTCACAGTAGGAGA
GAAGCTGCTGAGCCTCCAGCACCCTGACTCTAGGGCCTTGGCTTTATGTCTATCTGCAGTATTTTTGTGA
TTTTTAAAAATTCACTTTCTTGTTGCGGTGTAACTTACACAGGGTCAAATGCACAAATCATGGCCCTGAC
TTTAGATAAAAATCTGCCCCCACAACCCTTCTGTTCCTTGCCAGTTTTTAAACTGCCTCTAACCAGGGGA
ACCACCAGAGCTGGTGGCCTTGGGAGGTTTCAGCCCTCCCGTCATGAATGGACATAGCTCATCCAACTGC
CAAGGGAGAGAGCTGTGGGTCTGGGCCAGCCCCACCAGGTAACTCCCAAAGGGCAGCCCCACAGCAAGAT
GTGACCCAGTCATTGCCTGAGGGTCTCTGGGGCTGTGTTCCAACCTTTCTCCCCGCTGTGTCCCCCTGGA
AGGCCCCATGCCCAGGGGAGGCGCCTACCGGTCTCCAGACTGGGTGATGAGCCGGCGGCAGGTCTCCATC
TGCACGTCCAGGCCGCGCTTCATGCTGCACATCTCCATGTACTCGTGCAGGTGCCGGTTCATGTCGTTCT
TGGCCGTGGCCAACTCCAGCTGTGGTGGGGCAGGCAGGGCCATCGGGGTTAACAGGTGGCGTTCACAGCG
CCTCTGTTGCCCCCGCCAGGAGGCCAACACGCCAAGAGCAGTGGCTGGGCCGGGGGCCCAGGCAGCCATT
ACTGAAGGCTCAGATTTTAAAATAAACCAGACCAAGGCAGAAGGCAGCGAATACACCATTGTTTCCTCTG
CTTTTCCTGGAAATCTTTGCCTATGGAGGAATGCAAAGGTACTGCTGCAGGCTGTGTTCTTTTAAGACTG
ATAAGAGTGGTGAGGAAAGTCAGTGTGGGCGGGATGGAGCAGATCCACAGGCTCCCAGGGCCACACAGGT
TCCTATGGGGCCCGGCTCACCCCTCATCCCCTGTACTGCGCTGGTCCTGGGCTGTCCCCTCACTGCACTG
TGAGCTCCCGTAAGGGTTAGCGACAGGTTTTCCTCATCCTGGCAGACCCAGACCTCGAAGGGAATTAACT
CTCTCTGTGACCCGTGGCATACAAGCCTGGCTAACTGCTGAAAGGGGCCCAATCCTCTTACCATTCTCTC
CTTATCACTTTATTTTCTCACCTAAAAGCCATTTTCAGACACTAAAAGGAAGACTCCCATATTGGAGGTG
CCATTGATTCTGAGACCTGTCCTGATTTCAGAAATGTCACACGTGGAAAACACGGGGCTCAGAATCAAAG
AAATCCGGTCTCCCTCCCCGGGCCCATTCTGCAGCCCACACTCTGAGGCAGGCGGAGAGGCAGGGCCCAG
GCAGCACAAACTCAGTGCCAGGGACAGTCGATTAATTAAGCGATCGCAGGCCGCCCGCGGTGGAGCTCCA
ATTCGCCCTATAGTGAGTCGTATTACGCGCGCTCACTGGCCGTCGTTTTACAACGTCGTGACTGGGAAAA
CCCTGGCGTTACCCAACTTAATCGCCTTGCAGCACATCCCCCTTTCGCCAGCTGGCGTAATAGCGAAGAG
GCCCGCACCGATCGCCCTTCCCAACAGTTGCGCAGCCTGAATGGCGAATGGAAATTGTAAGCGTTAATAT
TTTGTTAAAATTCGCGTTAAATTTTTGTTAAATCAGCTCATTTTTTAACCAATAGGCCGAAATCGGCAAA
ATCCCTTATAAATCAAAAGAATAGACCGAGATAGGGT
[37 nt withheld, positions 11938-11974]
AAAGAACGTGGACTCCAACGTCAAAGG
[49 nt withheld, positions 12002-12050]
T
[91 nt withheld, positions 12052-12142]
G
[124 nt withheld, positions 12144-12267]
CAGNNN
