>Addgene plasmid #82334 | pGAPTrap-Clover-Muro | addgene partial sequence | sequence record 161181 | EGFP-C 5'-CATGGTCCTGCTGGAGTTCGTG-3'
CTGTACAAGGAAGGGGGCGGCTCTGGCGGGGAGGGAAGAGGAAGTCTTCTAACATGCGGTGACGTGGAGG
AAAACCCCGGGCCCATCGAAATGGCAAGACTGACCGAATACAAGCCTACCGTGAGACTGGCAACAAGAGA
TGATGTCCCAAGAGCCGTGCGAACCCTGGCAGCAGCATTCGCAGACTACCCAGCCACAAGACACACTGTG
GACCCCGATAGGCATATCGAGAGAGTGACCGAGCTGCAGGAACTGTTTCTGACACGGGTGGGCCTGGATA
TTGGAAAGGTCTGGGTGGCAGATGATGGGGCTGCTGTGGCCGTCTGGACAACCCCAGAGTCTGTGGAAGC
TGGAGCTGTCTTCGCTGAGATCGGCCCTCGAATGGCAGAACTGTCTGGCTCCAGGCTGGCAGCACAGCAG
CAGATGGAGGGACTGCTGGCACCACACAGACCTAAGGAACCAGCTTGGTTCCTGGCAACTGTGGGGGTCT
CTCCCGACCATCAGGGCAAAGGACTGGGGAGTGCCGTGGTCCTGCCTGGAGTGGAGGCTGCAGAAAGAGC
TGGAGTCCCAGCTTTTCTGGAGACATCTGCCCCCCGGAACCTGCCTTTCTATGAACGCCTGGGCTTTACT
GTGACCGCTGACGTGGAGGTGCCCGAAGGCCCCCGAACTTGGTGCATGACCCGAAAGCCAGGAGCATAAC
CTGATCAGCCTCGACTGTGCCTTCTAGTTGCCAGCCATCTGTTGTTTGCCCCTCCCCCGTGCCTTCCTTG
ACCCTGGAAGGTGCCACTCCCACTGTCCTTTCCTAATAAAATGAGGAAATTGCATCGCATTGTCTGAGTA
GGTGTCATTCTATTCTGGGG
