>Addgene plasmid #82334 | pGAPTrap-Clover-Muro | addgene partial sequence | sequence record 161869 | GFP2b 5'-CTTGATGCCGTTCTTCTGCTTGT-3'
GGCTGTTGAAGTTGTACTCCAGCTTGTGCCCCAGGATGTTGCCGTCCTCCTTGAAGTCGATGCCCTTCAG
CTCGATGCGGTTCACCAGGGTGTCGCCCTCGAACTTCACCTCGGCGCGGGTCTTGTAGGTACCGTCGTCC
TTGAAAGAGATGGTGCGCTCCTGGACGTAGCCTTCGGGCATGGCGGACTTGAAGAAGTCGTGCTGCTTCA
TGTGGTCGGGGTAGCGGCTGAAGCAGGCCACGCCGTAGCCGAAGGTGGTCACGAGGGTGGGCCAGGGCAC
GGGCAGCTTGCCGGTGGTGCAGATGAACTTCAGGGTCAGCTTGCCGTTGGTGGCATCGCCCTCGCCCTCG
CCGCGGACGCTGAACTTGTGGCCGTTTACGTCGCCGTCCAGCTCGACCAGGATGGGCACCACCCCGGTGA
ACAGCTCCTCGCCCTTGCTCACCATCGGGCCAGGATTCTCCTCCACGTCACCGCATGTTAGAAGACTTCC
TCTGCCCTCTCCTCCGGACCCGCCGCCACGCGCCATTCCCTCCTTGGAGGCCATGTGGGCCATGAGGTCC
ACCACCCTGTTGCTGTAGCCAAATTCGTTGTCATACCTAGAAGATGAAAAGAGTTGTCAGGGCCCTTTTT
CTGAGCCAGCCACCAGAGGGCGCCAGACCCTGCACTTTTTAAGAGCCAGTCTCTGGCCCCAGCCACATAC
CAGGAAATGAGCTTGACAAAGTGGTCGTTGAGGGCAATGCCAGCCCCAGCGTCAAAGGTGGAGGAGTGGG
TGTCGCTGTTGAAGTCAGAGGAGACCACCTGGTGCTCAGTGTAGCCCAGGATGCCCTTGA
